>Addgene plasmid #62937 | pET-6xHis-(pos36)GFP | addgene full sequence | sequence record 436583 | Addgene NGS Result
GGGGAATTGTGAGCGGATAACAATTCCCCTCTAGAAATAATTTTGTTTAACTTTAAGAAGGAGATATACC
ATGGGTCATCACCACCACCATCACGGTGGCGCTAGCAAAGGTGAACGTCTGTTTCGTGGTAAAGTACCGA
TCTTAGTGGAATTAAAGGGCGACGTGAACGGTCATAAATTTAGCGTGCGCGGCAAAGGCAAAGGTGACGC
TACCCGTGGTAAATTGACCCTGAAGTTTATTTGCACAACAGGCAAATTACCCGTTCCGTGGCCCACCTTA
GTGACCACCCTGACCTATGGCGTTCAGTGCTTCAGTCGTTACCCTAAACATATGAAACGTCACGATTTTT
TCAAATCAGCCATGCCTAAAGGATATGTTCAAGAGCGTACAATCAGCTTCAAGAAGGATGGCAAATATAA
AACGCGTGCGGAAGTGAAATTTGAAGGCCGCACATTAGTAAATCGTATCAAACTGAAAGGTCGTGACTTC
AAAGAAAAAGGCAACATTTTAGGCCATAAACTGCGTTATAACTTTAATTCTCATAAGGTGTATATTACGG
CCGATAAACGCAAGAATGGTATCAAGGCAAAATTCAAAATTCGCCATAACGTGAAAGACGGCAGCGTTCA
ATTAGCGGATCATTATCAACAAAACACGCCGATTGGTCGCGGGCCTGTACTGTTACCTCGCAACCACTAC
CTGAGCACCCGTTCTAAACTGAGCAAAGATCCGAAAGAAAAACGCGATCACATGGTTCTGTTAGAATTCG
TGACCGCTGCAGGCATTAAGCACGGACGCGACGAACGCTACAAGTAATAATGAGGTACCCTCGAGTCTGG
TAAAGAAACCGCTGCTGCGAAATTTGAACGCCAGCACATGGACTCGTCTACTAGCGCAGCTTAATTAACC
TAGGCTGCTGCCACCGCTGAGCAATAACTAGCATAACCCCTTGGGGCCTCTAAACGGGTCTTGAGGGGTT
TTTTGCTGAAAGGAGGAACTATATCCGGATTGGCGAATGGG
[124 nt withheld, positions 1022-1145]
C
[91 nt withheld, positions 1147-1237]
A
[49 nt withheld, positions 1239-1287]
CCTTTGACGTTGGAGTCCACGTTCTTT
[37 nt withheld, positions 1315-1351]
ACCCTATCTCGGTCTATTCTTTTGATTTATAAGGGATTTTGCCGATTTCGGCCTATTGGTTAAAAAATGA
GCTGATTTAACAAAAATTTAACGCGAATTTTAACAAAATATTAACGTTTACAATTTCTGGCGGCACGATG
GCATGAGATTATCAAAAAGGATCTTCACCTAGATCCTTTTAAATTAAAAATGAAGTTTTAAATCAATCTA
AAGTATATATGAGTAAACTTGGTCTGACAGTTACCAATGCTTAATCAGTGAGGCACCTATCTCAGCGATC
TGTCTATTTCGTTCATCCATAGTTGCCTGACTCCCCGTCGTGTAGATAACTACGATACGGGAGGGCTTAC
CATCTGGCCCCAGTGCTGCAATGATACCGCGAGACCCACGCTCACCGGCTCCAGATTTATCAGCAATAAA
CCAGCCAGCCGGAAGGGCCGAGCGCAGAAGTGGTCCTGCAACTTTATCCGCCTCCATCCAGTCTATTAAT
TGTTGCCGGGAAGCTAGAGTAAGTAGTTCGCCAGTTAATAGTTTGCGCAACGTTGTTGCCATTGCTACAG
GCATCGTGGTGTCACGCTCGTCGTTTGGTATGGCTTCATTCAGCTCCGGTTCCCAACGATCAAGGCGAGT
TACATGATCCCCCATGTTGTGCAAAAAAGCGGTTAGCTCCTTCGGTCCTCCGATCGTTGTCAGAAGTAAG
TTGGCCGCAGTGTTATCACTCATGGTTATGGCAGCACTGCATAATTCTCTTACTGTCATGCCATCCGTAA
GATGCTTTTCTGTGACTGGTGAGTACTCAACCAAGTCATTCTGAGAATAGTGTATGCGGCGACCGAGTTG
CTCTTGCCCGGCGTCAATACGGGATAATACCGCGCCACATAGCAGAACTTTAAAAGTGCTCATCATTGGA
AAACGTTCTTCGGGGCGAAAACTCTCAAGGATCTTACCGCTGTTGAGATCCAGTTCGATGTAACCCACTC
GTGCACCCAACTGATCTTCAGCATCTTTTACTTTCACCAGCGTTTCTGGGTGAGCAAAAACAGGAAGGCA
AAATGCCGCAAAAAAGGGAATAAGGGCGACACGGAAATGTTGAATACTCATACTCTTCCTTTTTCAATCA
TGATTGAAGCATTTATCAGGGTTATTGTCTCATGAGCGGATACATATTTGAATGTATTTAGAAAAATAAA
CAAATAGGTCATGACCAAAATCCCTTAACGTGAGTTTTCGTTCCACTGAGCGTCAGACCCCGTAGAAAAG
ATCAAAGGATCTTCTTGAGATCCTTTTTTTCTGCGCGTAATCTGCTGCTTGCAAACAAAAAAACCACCGC
TACCAGCGGTGGTTTGTTTGCCGGATCAAGAGCTACCAACTCTTTTTCCGAAGGTAACTGGCTTCAGCAG
AGCGCAGATACCAAATACTGTCCTTCTAGTGTAGCCGTAGTTAGGCCACCACTTCAAGAACTCTGTAGCA
CCGCCTACATACCTCGCTCTGCTAATCCTGTTACCAGTGGCTGCTGCCAGTGGCGATAAGTCGTGTCTTA
CCGGGTTGGACTCAAGACGATAGTTACCGGATAAGGCGCAGCGGTCGGGCTGAACGGGGGGTTCGTGCAC
ACAGCCCAGCTTGGAGCGAACGACCTACACCGAACTGAGATACCTACAGCGTGAGCTATGAGAAAGCGCC
ACGCTTCCCGAAGGGAGAAAGGCGGACAGGTATCCGGTAAGCGGCAGGGTCGGAACAGGAGAGCGCACGA
GGGAGCTTCCAGGGGGAAACGCCTGGTATCTTTATAGTCCTGTCGGGTTTCGCCACCTCTGACTTGAGCG
TCGATTTTTGTGATGCTCGTCAGGGGGGCGGAGCCTATGGAAAAACGCCAGCAACGCGGCCTTTTTACGG
TTCCTGGCCTTTTGCTGGCCTTTTGCTCACATGTTCTTTCCTGCGTTATCCCCTGATTCTGTGGATAACC
GTATTACCGCCTTTGAGTGAGCTGATACCGCTCGCCGCAGCCGAACGACCGAGCGCAGCGAGTCAGTGAG
CGAGGAAGCGGAAGAGCGCCTGATGCGGTATTTTCTCCTTACGCATCTGTGCGGTATTTCACACCGCAAT
GGTGCACTCTCAGTACAATCTGCTCTGATGCCGCATAGTTAAGCCAGTATACACTCCGCTATCGCTACGT
GACTGGGTCATGGCTGCGCCCCGACACCCGCCAACACCCGCTGACGCGCCCTGACGGGCTTGTCTGCTCC
CGGCATCCGCTTACAGACAAGCTGTGACCGTCTCCGGGAGCTGCATGTGTCAGAGGTTTTCACCGTCATC
ACCGAAACGCGCGAGGCAGCTGCGGTAAAGCTCATCAGCGTGGTCGTGAAGCGATTCACAGATGTCTGCC
TGTTCATCCGCGTCCAGCTCGTTGAGTTTCTCCAGAAGCGTTAATGTCTGGCTTCTGATAAAGCGGGCCA
TGTTAAGGGCGGTTTTTTCCTGTTTGGTCACTGATGCCTCCGTGTAAGGGGGATTTCTGTTCATGGGGGT
AATGATACCGATGAAACGAGAGAGGATGCTCACGATACGGGTTACTGATGATGAACATGCCCGGTTACTG
GAACGTTGTGAGGGTAAACAACTGGCGGTATGGATGCGGCGGGACCAGAGAAAAATCACTCAGGGTCAAT
GCCAGCGCTTCGTTAATACAGATGTAGGTGTTCCACAGGGTAGCCAGCAGCATCCTGCGATGCAGATCCG
GAACATAATGGTGCAGGGCGCTGACTTCCGCGTTTCCAGACTTTACGAAACACGGAAACCGAAGACCATT
CATGTTGTTGCTCAGGTCGCAGACGTTTTGCAGCAGCAGTCGCTTCACGTTCGCTCGCGTATCGGTGATT
CATTCTGCTAACCAGTAAGGCAACCCCGCCAGCCTAGCCGGGTCCTCAACGACAGGAGCACGATCATGCT
AGTCATGCCCCGCGCCCACCGGAAGGAGCTGACTGGGTTGAAGGCTCTCAAGGGCATCGGTCGAGATCCC
GGTGCCTAATGAGTGAGCTAACTTACATTAATTGCGTTGCGCTCACTGCCCGCTTTCCAGTCGGGAAACC
TGTCGTGCCAGCTGCATTAATGAATCGGCCAACGCGCGGGGAGAGGCGGTTTGCGTATTGGGCGCCAGGG
TGGTTTTTCTTTTCACCAGTGAGACGGGCAACAGCTGATTGCCCTTCACCGCCTGGCCCTGAGAGAGTTG
CAGCAAGCGGTCCACGCTGGTTTGCCCCAGCAGGCGAAAATCCTGTTTGATGGTGGTTAACGGCGGGATA
TAACATGAGCTGTCTTCGGTATCGTCGTATCCCACTACCGAGATGTCCGCACCAACGCGCAGCCCGGACT
CGGTAATGGCGCGCATTGCGCCCAGCGCCATCTGATCGTTGGCAACCAGCATCGCAGTGGGAACGATGCC
CTCATTCAGCATTTGCATGGTTTGTTGAAAACCGGACATGGCACTCCAGTCGCCTTCCCGTTCCGCTATC
GGCTGAATTTGATTGCGAGTGAGATATTTATGCCAGCCAGCCAGACGCAGACGCGCCGAGACAGAACTTA
ATGGGCCCGCTAACAGCGCGATTTGCTGGTGACCCAATGCGACCAGATGCTCCACGCCCAGTCGCGTACC
GTCTTCATGGGAGAAAATAATACTGTTGATGGGTGTCTGGTCAGAGACATCAAGAAATAACGCCGGAACA
TTAGTGCAGGCAGCTTCCACAGCAATGGCATCCTGGTCATCCAGCGGATAGTTAATGATCAGCCCACTGA
CGCGTTGCGCGAGAAGATTGTGCACCGCCGCTTTACAGGCTTCGACGCCGCTTCGTTCTACCATCGACAC
CACCACGCTGGCACCCAGTTGATCGGCGCGAGATTTAATCGCCGCGACAATTTGCGACGGCGCGTGCAGG
GCCAGACTGGAGGTGGCAACGCCAATCAGCAACGACTGTTTGCCCGCCAGTTGTTGTGCCACGCGGTTGG
GAATGTAATTCAGCTCCGCCATCGCCGCTTCCACTTTTTCCCGCGTTTTCGCAGAAACGTGGCTGGCCTG
GTTCACCACGCGGGAAACGGTCTGATAAGAGACACCGGCATACTCTGCGACATCGTATAACGTTACTGGT
TTCACATTCACCACCCTGAATTGACTCTCTTCCGGGCGCTATCATGCCATACCGCGAAAGGTTTTGCGCC
ATTCGATGGTGTCCGGGATCTCGACGCTCTCCCTTATGCGACTCCTGCATTAGGAAGCAGCCCAGTAGTA
GGTTGAGGCCGTTGAGCACCGCCGCCGCAAGGAATGGTGCATGCAAGGAGATGGCGCCCAACAGTCCCCC
GGCCACGGGGCCTGCCACCATACCCACGCCGAAACAAGCGCTCATGAGCCCGAAGTGGCGAGCCCGATCT
TCCCCATCGGTGATGTCGGCGATATAGGCGCCAGCAACCGCACCTGTGGCGCCGGTGATGCCGGCCACGA
TGCGTCCGGCGTAGAGGATCGAGATCGATCTCGATCCCGCGAAATTAATACGACTCACTATA
Features (pLannotate 1.2.2; 19 found; start..end, strand, type, name):
      3..27      +  protein_bind   lac operator: The lac repressor binds to the lac operator to inhibit transcription in E. coli. This inhibition can be relieved by adding lactose or isopropyl-β-D-thiogalactopyranoside (IPTG). lac repressor encoded by lacI
     42..64      +  RBS            RBS: efficient ribosome binding site from bacteriophage T7 gene 10 (Olins and Rangwala, 1989)
    104..814     +  CDS            Superfolder GFP: Superfolder GFP is a basic (constitutively fluorescent) green fluorescent protein published in 2005, derived from Aequorea victoria. It is reported to be a very rapidly-maturing weak dimer.
    842..883     +  CDS            S-Tag (fragment): affinity and epitope tag derived from pancreatic ribonuclease A
    913..930     +  CDS            SET1 (fragment): solubility-enhancement tag derived from T7 phage gene 10B
    938..985     +  terminator     T7 terminator: transcription terminator for bacteriophage T7 RNA polymerase
   1022..1477    +  rep_origin     f1 ori (sequence partly withheld): f1 bacteriophage origin of replication; arrow indicates direction of (+) strand synthesis
   1592..2452    -  CDS            AmpR: β-lactamase; bla; confers resistance to ampicillin, carbenicillin, and related antibiotics
   2453..2545    -  promoter       AmpR promoter: bla
   2626..3214    +  rep_origin     ori: high-copy-number ColE1/pMB1/pBR322/pUC origin of replication
   3400..3539    -  misc_feature   bom: basis of mobility region from pBR322
   3641..3832    -  CDS            rop: Rop protein, which maintains plasmids at low copy number; rop
   3849..4229    +  CDS            YPB1_ECOLX: Protein predicted: Swiss-Prot protein existence level 4. From Escherichia coli.
   4291..4355    -  CDS            TcR (fragment): tetracycline efflux protein; tet; confers resistance to tetracycline
   4370..4391    -  protein_bind   CAP binding site: CAP binding activates transcription in the presence of cAMP. E. coli catabolite activator protein
   4404..5486    -  CDS            lacI: lac repressor; lacI; The lac repressor binds to the lac operator to inhibit transcription in E. coli. This inhibition can be relieved by adding lactose or isopropyl-β-D-thiogalactopyranoside (IPTG).
   5487..5564    -  promoter       lacI promoter: lacI
   5572..5851    -  CDS            TcR (fragment): tetracycline efflux protein; tet; confers resistance to tetracycline
   5877..2       +  promoter       T7 promoter (across the origin): promoter for bacteriophage T7 RNA polymerase
