>Addgene plasmid #62937 | pET-6xHis-(pos36)GFP | analyzer sequence | sequence record 106323
GGGGAATTGTGAGCGGATAACAATTCCCCTCTAGAAATAATTTTGTTTAACTTTAAGAAGGAGATATACC
ATGGGTCATCACCACCACCATCACGGTGGCGCTAGCAAAGGTGAACGTCTGTTTCGTGGTAAAGTACCGA
TCTTAGTGGAATTAAAGGGCGACGTGAACGGTCATAAATTTAGCGTGCGCGGCAAAGGCAAAGGTGACGC
TACCCGTGGTAAATTGACCCTGAAGTTTATTTGCACAACAGGCAAATTACCCGTTCCGTGGCCCACCTTA
GTGACCACCCTGACCTATGGCGTTCAGTGCTTCAGTCGTTACCCTAAACATATGAAACGTCACGATTTTT
TCAAATCAGCCATGCCTAAAGGATATGTTCAAGAGCGTACAATCAGCTTCAAGAAGGATGGCAAATATAA
AACGCGTGCGGAAGTGAAATTTGAAGGCCGCACATTAGTAAATCGTATCAAACTGAAAGGTCGTGACTTC
AAAGAAAAAGGCAACATTTTAGGCCATAAACTGCGTTATAACTTTAATTCTCATAAGGTGTATATTACGG
CCGATAAACGCAAGAATGGTATCAAGGCAAAATTCAAAATTCGCCATAACGTGAAAGACGGCAGCGTTCA
ATTAGCGGATCATTATCAACAAAACACGCCGATTGGTCGCGGGCCTGTACTGTTACCTCGCAACCACTAC
CTGAGCACCCGTTCTAAACTGAGCAAAGATCCGAAAGAAAAACGCGATCACATGGTTCTGTTAGAATTCG
TGACCGCTGCAGGCATTAAGCACGGACGCGACGAACGCTACAAGTAATAATGAGGTACCCTCGAGTCTGG
TAAAGAAACCGCTGCTGCGAAATTTGAACGCCAGCACATGGACTCGTCTACTAGCGCAGCTTAATTAACC
TAGGCTGCTGCCACCGCTGAGCAATAACTAGCATAACCCCTTGGGGCCTCTAAACGGGTCTTGAGGGGTT
TTTTGCTGAAAGGAGGAACTATATCCGGATTGGCGAATGGG
[124 nt withheld, positions 1022-1145]
C
[91 nt withheld, positions 1147-1237]
A
[49 nt withheld, positions 1239-1287]
CCTTTGACGTTGGAGTCCACGTTCTTT
[37 nt withheld, positions 1315-1351]
ACCCTATCTCGGTCTATTCTTTTGATTTATAAGGGATTTTGCCGATTTCGGCCTATTGGTTAAAAAATGA
GCTGATTTAACAAAAATTTAACGCGAATTTTAACAAAATATTAACGTTTACAATTTCTGGCGGCACGATG
GCATGAGATTATCAAAAAGGATCTTCACCTAGATCCTTTTAAATTAAAAATGAAGTTTTAAATCAATCTA
AAGTATATATGAGTAAACTTGGTCTGACAGTTACCAATGCTTAATCAGTGAGGCACCTATCTCAGCGATC
TGTCTATTTCGTTCATCCATAGTTGCCTGACTCCCCGTCGTGTAGATAACTACGATACGGGAGGGCTTAC
CATCTGGCCCCAGTGCTGCAATGATACCGCGAGACCCACGCTCACCGGCTCCAGATTTATCAGCAATAAA
CCAGCCAGCCGGAAGGGCCGAGCGCAGAAGTGGTCCTGCAACTTTATCCGCCTCCATCCAGTCTATTAAT
TGTTGCCGGGAAGCTAGAGTAAGTAGTTCGCCAGTTAATAGTTTGCGCAACGTTGTTGCCATTGCTACAG
GCATCGTGGTGTCACGCTCGTCGTTTGGTATGGCTTCATTCAGCTCCGGTTCCCAACGATCAAGGCGAGT
TACATGATCCCCCATGTTGTGCAAAAAAGCGGTTAGCTCCTTCGGTCCTCCGATCGTTGTCAGAAGTAAG
TTGGCCGCAGTGTTATCACTCATGGTTATGGCAGCACTGCATAATTCTCTTACTGTCATGCCATCCGTAA
GATGCTTTTCTGTGACTGGTGAGTACTCAACCAAGTCATTCTGAGAATAGTGTATGCGGCGACCGAGTTG
CTCTTGCCCGGCGTCAATACGGGATAATACCGCGCCACATAGCAGAACTTTAAAAGTGCTCATCATTGGA
AAACGTTCTTCGGGGCGAAAACTCTCAAGGATCTTACCGCTGTTGAGATCCAGTTCGATGTAACCCACTC
GTGCACCCAACTGATCTTCAGCATCTTTTACTTTCACCAGCGTTTCTGGGTGAGCAAAAACAGGAAGGCA
AAATGCCGCAAAAAAGGGAATAAGGGCGACACGGAAATGTTGAATACTCATACTCTTCCTTTTTCAATCA
TGATTGAAGCATTTATCAGGGTTATTGTCTCATGAGCGGATACATATTTGAATGTATTTAGAAAAATAAA
CAAATAGGTCATGACCAAAATCCCTTAACGTGAGTTTTCGTTCCACTGAGCGTCAGACCCCGTAGAAAAG
ATCAAAGGATCTTCTTGAGATCCTTTTTTTCTGCGCGTAATCTGCTGCTTGCAAACAAAAAAACCACCGC
TACCAGCGGTGGTTTGTTTGCCGGATCAAGAGCTACCAACTCTTTTTCCGAAGGTAACTGGCTTCAGCAG
AGCGCAGATACCAAATACTGTCCTTCTAGTGTAGCCGTAGTTAGGCCACCACTTCAAGAACTCTGTAGCA
CCGCCTACATACCTCGCTCTGCTAATCCTGTTACCAGTGGCTGCTGCCAGTGGCGATAAGTCGTGTCTTA
CCGGGTTGGACTCAAGACGATAGTTACCGGATAAGGCGCAGCGGTCGGGCTGAACGGGGGGTTCGTGCAC
ACAGCCCAGCTTGGAGCGAACGACCTACACCGAACTGAGATACCTACAGCGTGAGCTATGAGAAAGCGCC
ACGCTTCCCGAAGGGAGAAAGGCGGACAGGTATCCGGTAAGCGGCAGGGTCGGAACAGGAGAGCGCACGA
GGGAGCTTCCAGGGGGAAACGCCTGGTATCTTTATAGTCCTGTCGGGTTTCGCCACCTCTGACTTGAGCG
TCGATTTTTGTGATGCTCGTCAGGGGGGCGGAGCCTATGGAAAAACGCCAGCAACGCGGCCTTTTTACGG
TTCCTGGCCTTTTGCTGGCCTTTTGCTCACATGTTCTTTCCTGCGTTATCCCCTGATTCTGTGGATAACC
GTATTACCGCCTTTGAGTGAGCTGATACCGCTCGCCGCAGCCGAACGACCGAGCGCAGCGAGTCAGTGAG
CGAGGAAGCGGAAGAGCGCCTGATGCGGTATTTTCTCCTTACGCATCTGTGCGGTATTTCACACCGCATA
TATGGTGCACTCTCAGTACAATCTGCTCTGATGCCGCATAGTTAAGCCAGTATACACTCCGCTATCGCTA
CGTGACTGGGTCATGGCTGCGCCCCGACACCCGCCAACACCCGCTGACGCGCCCTGACGGGCTTGTCTGC
TCCCGGCATCCGCTTACAGACAAGCTGTGACCGTCTCCGGGAGCTGCATGTGTCAGAGGTTTTCACCGTC
ATCACCGAAACGCGCGAGGCAGCTGCGGTAAAGCTCATCAGCGTGGTCGTGAAGCGATTCACAGATGTCT
GCCTGTTCATCCGCGTCCAGCTCGTTGAGTTTCTCCAGAAGCGTTAATGTCTGGCTTCTGATAAAGCGGG
CCATGTTAAGGGCGGTTTTTTCCTGTTTGGTCACTGATGCCTCCGTGTAAGGGGGATTTCTGTTCATGGG
GGTAATGATACCGATGAAACGAGAGAGGATGCTCACGATACGGGTTACTGATGATGAACATGCCCGGTTA
CTGGAACGTTGTGAGGGTAAACAACTGGCGGTATGGATGCGGCGGGACCAGAGAAAAATCACTCAGGGTC
AATGCCAGCGCTTCGTTAATACAGATGTAGGTGTTCCACAGGGTAGCCAGCAGCATCCTGCGATGCAGAT
CCGGAACATAATGGTGCAGGGCGCTGACTTCCGCGTTTCCAGACTTTACGAAACACGGAAACCGAAGACC
ATTCATGTTGTTGCTCAGGTCGCAGACGTTTTGCAGCAGCAGTCGCTTCACGTTCGCTCGCGTATCGGTG
ATTCATTCTGCTAACCAGTAAGGCAACCCCGCCAGCCTAGCCGGGTCCTCAACGACAGGAGCACGATCAT
GCTAGTCATGCCCCGCGCCCACCGGAAGGAGCTGACTGGGTTGAAGGCTCTCAAGGGCATCGGTCGAGAT
CCCGGTGCCTAATGAGTGAGCTAACTTACATTAATTGCGTTGCGCTCACTGCCCGCTTTCCAGTCGGGAA
ACCTGTCGTGCCAGCTGCATTAATGAATCGGCCAACGCGCGGGGAGAGGCGGTTTGCGTATTGGGCGCCA
GGGTGGTTTTTCTTTTCACCAGTGAGACGGGCAACAGCTGATTGCCCTTCACCGCCTGGCCCTGAGAGAG
TTGCAGCAAGCGGTCCACGCTGGTTTGCCCCAGCAGGCGAAAATCCTGTTTGATGGTGGTTAACGGCGGG
ATATAACATGAGCTGTCTTCGGTATCGTCGTATCCCACTACCGAGATGTCCGCACCAACGCGCAGCCCGG
ACTCGGTAATGGCGCGCATTGCGCCCAGCGCCATCTGATCGTTGGCAACCAGCATCGCAGTGGGAACGAT
GCCCTCATTCAGCATTTGCATGGTTTGTTGAAAACCGGACATGGCACTCCAGTCGCCTTCCCGTTCCGCT
ATCGGCTGAATTTGATTGCGAGTGAGATATTTATGCCAGCCAGCCAGACGCAGACGCGCCGAGACAGAAC
TTAATGGGCCCGCTAACAGCGCGATTTGCTGGTGACCCAATGCGACCAGATGCTCCACGCCCAGTCGCGT
ACCGTCTTCATGGGAGAAAATAATACTGTTGATGGGTGTCTGGTCAGAGACATCAAGAAATAACGCCGGA
ACATTAGTGCAGGCAGCTTCCACAGCAATGGCATCCTGGTCATCCAGCGGATAGTTAATGATCAGCCCAC
TGACGCGTTGCGCGAGAAGATTGTGCACCGCCGCTTTACAGGCTTCGACGCCGCTTCGTTCTACCATCGA
CACCACCACGCTGGCACCCAGTTGATCGGCGCGAGATTTAATCGCCGCGACAATTTGCGACGGCGCGTGC
AGGGCCAGACTGGAGGTGGCAACGCCAATCAGCAACGACTGTTTGCCCGCCAGTTGTTGTGCCACGCGGT
TGGGAATGTAATTCAGCTCCGCCATCGCCGCTTCCACTTTTTCCCGCGTTTTCGCAGAAACGTGGCTGGC
CTGGTTCACCACGCGGGAAACGGTCTGATAAGAGACACCGGCATACTCTGCGACATCGTATAACGTTACT
GGTTTCACATTCACCACCCTGAATTGACTCTCTTCCGGGCGCTATCATGCCATACCGCGAAAGGTTTTGC
GCCATTCGATGGTGTCCGGGATCTCGACGCTCTCCCTTATGCGACTCCTGCATTAGGAAGCAGCCCAGTA
GTAGGTTGAGGCCGTTGAGCACCGCCGCCGCAAGGAATGGTGCATGCAAGGAGATGGCGCCCAACAGTCC
CCCGGCCACGGGGCCTGCCACCATACCCACGCCGAAACAAGCGCTCATGAGCCCGAAGTGGCGAGCCCGA
TCTTCCCCATCGGTGATGTCGGCGATATAGGCGCCAGCAACCGCACCTGTGGCGCCGGTGATGCCGGCCA
CGATGCGTCCGGCGTAGAGGATCGAGATCGATCTCGATCCCGCGAAATTAATACGACTCACTATA
Features (pLannotate 1.2.2; 19 found; start..end, strand, type, name):
      3..27      +  protein_bind   lac operator: The lac repressor binds to the lac operator to inhibit transcription in E. coli. This inhibition can be relieved by adding lactose or isopropyl-β-D-thiogalactopyranoside (IPTG). lac repressor encoded by lacI
     42..64      +  RBS            RBS: efficient ribosome binding site from bacteriophage T7 gene 10 (Olins and Rangwala, 1989)
    104..814     +  CDS            Superfolder GFP: Superfolder GFP is a basic (constitutively fluorescent) green fluorescent protein published in 2005, derived from Aequorea victoria. It is reported to be a very rapidly-maturing weak dimer.
    842..883     +  CDS            S-Tag (fragment): affinity and epitope tag derived from pancreatic ribonuclease A
    913..930     +  CDS            SET1 (fragment): solubility-enhancement tag derived from T7 phage gene 10B
    938..985     +  terminator     T7 terminator: transcription terminator for bacteriophage T7 RNA polymerase
   1022..1477    +  rep_origin     f1 ori (sequence partly withheld): f1 bacteriophage origin of replication; arrow indicates direction of (+) strand synthesis
   1592..2452    -  CDS            AmpR: β-lactamase; bla; confers resistance to ampicillin, carbenicillin, and related antibiotics
   2453..2545    -  promoter       AmpR promoter: bla
   2626..3214    +  rep_origin     ori: high-copy-number ColE1/pMB1/pBR322/pUC origin of replication
   3400..3542    -  misc_feature   bom: basis of mobility region from pBR322
   3644..3835    -  CDS            rop: Rop protein, which maintains plasmids at low copy number; rop
   3852..4232    +  CDS            YPB1_ECOLX: Protein predicted: Swiss-Prot protein existence level 4. From Escherichia coli.
   4294..4358    -  CDS            TcR (fragment): tetracycline efflux protein; tet; confers resistance to tetracycline
   4373..4394    -  protein_bind   CAP binding site: CAP binding activates transcription in the presence of cAMP. E. coli catabolite activator protein
   4407..5489    -  CDS            lacI: lac repressor; lacI; The lac repressor binds to the lac operator to inhibit transcription in E. coli. This inhibition can be relieved by adding lactose or isopropyl-β-D-thiogalactopyranoside (IPTG).
   5490..5567    -  promoter       lacI promoter: lacI
   5575..5854    -  CDS            TcR (fragment): tetracycline efflux protein; tet; confers resistance to tetracycline
   5880..2       +  promoter       T7 promoter (across the origin): promoter for bacteriophage T7 RNA polymerase
