[The description below was written by a language model from this plasmid's Addgene catalogue record and pLannotate feature annotations shown in this document.]
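Description:
pET-6xHis-(pos36)GFP is a bacterial expression plasmid of about 5.9 kb, built on the Novagen pET29 backbone, for producing a supercharged green fluorescent protein in E. coli. It replicates from a ColE1/pMB1-type origin and also carries the pBR322 bom region and the rop gene. The catalogue lists it as high copy, although rop normally restrains copy number. Selection is by ampicillin through a β-lactamase cassette, which both feature tables confirm even though pET29 vectors are usually kanamycin-resistant. An f1 origin is present as well, along with short tetracycline-resistance remnants that are backbone relics rather than functional markers.

The payload is a 744 bp synthetic insert encoding (+36)GFP with an N-terminal 6xHis tag, cloned between NcoI and KpnI. The annotation software identifies the reading frame as superfolder GFP. That fits a GFP variant whose surface has been re-engineered to carry a net charge of +36, as the name indicates. Transcription runs from a T7 promoter followed by a lac operator and the T7 gene 10 ribosome binding site, and ends at the T7 terminator. The plasmid's own lacI gene supplies repressor, so expression stays off until IPTG is added in a host that provides T7 RNA polymerase, such as a DE3 lysogen. Fragments of the vector's S-tag and another tag lie downstream of the GFP coding region, and the record does not say whether they are translated.

The His tag allows purification by metal-affinity chromatography. The associated publication concerns cationic lipid-mediated delivery of proteins for genome editing, so this purified protein was presumably used in those delivery experiments. The two sequence records differ by only three nucleotides in length and have the same feature layout.
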