Addgene plasmid #62937: pET-6xHis-(pos36)GFP
Purpose: Expression of 6xHis-(+36)GFP in bacterial cells
Depositing lab: David Liu. Depositing organization: Harvard University. Publication: Cationic lipid-mediated delivery of proteins enables efficient protein-based genome editing in vitro and in vivo. Zuris JA, Thompson DB, Shu Y, Guilinger JP, Bessen JL, Hu JH, Maeder ML, Joung JK, Chen ZY, Liu DR. Nat Biotechnol. 2015 Jan;33(1):73-80. doi: 10.1038/nbt.3081. Epub 2014 Oct 30. PubMed 25357182.
Backbone
  Vector backbone: pET29
  Backbone manufacturer: Novagen
  Backbone size w/o insert (bp): 5152
  Total vector size (bp): 5896
  Vector type: Bacterial Expression
Growth in bacteria
  Bacterial resistance: Ampicillin, 100 μg/mL
  Growth temperature: 37°C
  Growth strain: Mach1
  Growth instructions: For protein expression, transform into BL21 Star (DE3) cells. Induce at 0.6 OD with 0.5 mM IPTG final concentration. Growing overnight (16 hours) at 20-25 C.
  Copy number: High Copy
Gene/Insert
  Gene/Insert name: (pos36)GFP
  Species: Synthetic
  Insert size (bp): 744
  Promoter: T7
  Tag / fusion protein: 6xHis tag (N terminal on insert)
  Cloning method: Restriction Enzyme; 5′ cloning site NcoI (not destroyed); 3′ cloning site KpnI (not destroyed)
  Sequencing primers: 5′ T7 promoter; 3′ T7 terminator
Terms and licenses: Academic/Nonprofit Terms; Industry Terms: Not Available to Industry
Depositor comments: Alternative plasmid name: pJAZ0009
How to cite: pET-6xHis-(pos36)GFP was a gift from David Liu (Addgene plasmid # 62937 ; http://n2t.net/addgene:62937 ; RRID:Addgene_62937)
