>Addgene plasmid #62937 | pET-6xHis-(pos36)GFP | addgene partial sequence | sequence record 111938 | pBRrevBam 5'-GGTGATGTCGGCGATATAGG-3'
GCCGGCCACGATGCGTCCGGCGTAGAGGATCGAGATCGATCTCGATCCCGCGAAATTAATACGACTCACT
ATAGGGGAATTGTGAGCGGATAACAATTCCCCTCTAGAAATAATTTTGTTTAACTTTAAGAAGGAGATAT
ACCATGGGTCATCACCACCACCATCACGGTGGCGCTAGCAAAGGTGAACGTCTGTTTCGTGGTAAAGTAC
CGATCTTAGTGGAATTAAAGGGCGACGTGAACGGTCATAAATTTAGCGTGCGCGGCAAAGGCAAAGGTGA
CGCTACCCGTGGTAAATTGACCCTGAAGTTTATTTGCACAACAGGCAAATTACCCGTTCCGTGGCCCACC
TTAGTGACCACCCTGACCTATGGCGTTCAGTGCTTCAGTCGTTACCCTAAACATATGAAACGTCACGATT
TTTTCAAATCAGCCATGCCTAAAGGATATGTTCAAGAGCGTACAATCAGCTTCAAGAAGGATGGCAAATA
TAAAACGCGTGCGGAAGTGAAATTTGAAGGCCGCACATTAGTAAATCGTATCAAACTGAAAGGTCGTGAC
TTCAAAGAAAAAGGCAACATTTTAGGCCATAAACTGCGTTATAACTTTAATTCTCATAAGGTGTATATTA
CGGCCGATAAACGCAAGAATGGTATCAAGGCAAAATTCAAAATTCGCCATAACGTGAAAGACGGCAGCGT
TCAATTAGCGGATCATTATCAACAAAACACGCCGATTGGTCGCGGGCCTGTACTGTTACCTCGCAACCAC
TACCTGAGCACCCGTTCTAAACTGAGCAAAGATCCGAAAGAAAAACGCGATCACATGGTTCTGTTAGAAT
TCGTGACCGCTGCAGGCATTAAGCACGGACGCGACGAACGCTACAAGTAATAATGAGGTACCCTCGAGTC
TGGTAA
