>Addgene plasmid #62937 | pET-6xHis-(pos36)GFP | addgene partial sequence | sequence record 112536 | T7term 5'-GCTAGTTATTGCTCAGCGG-3'
GTAGACGAGTCCATGTGCTGGCGTTCAAATTTCGCAGCAGCGGTTTCTTTACCAGACTCGAGGGTACCTC
ATTATTACTTGTAGCGTTCGTCGCGTCCGTGCTTAATGCCTGCAGCGGTCACGAATTCTAACAGAACCAT
GTGATCGCGTTTTTCTTTCGGATCTTTGCTCAGTTTAGAACGGGTGCTCAGGTAGTGGTTGCGAGGTAAC
AGTACAGGCCCGCGACCAATCGGCGTGTTTTGTTGATAATGATCCGCTAATTGAACGCTGCCGTCTTTCA
CGTTATGGCGAATTTTGAATTTTGCCTTGATACCATTCTTGCGTTTATCGGCCGTAATATACACCTTATG
AGAATTAAAGTTATAACGCAGTTTATGGCCTAAAATGTTGCCTTTTTCTTTGAAGTCACGACCTTTCAGT
TTGATACGATTTACTAATGTGCGGCCTTCAAATTTCACTTCCGCACGCGTTTTATATTTGCCATCCTTCT
TGAAGCTGATTGTACGCTCTTGAACATATCCTTTAGGCATGGCTGATTTGAAAAAATCGTGACGTTTCAT
ATGTTTAGGGTAACGACTGAAGCACTGAACGCCATAGGTCAGGGTGGTCACTAAGGTGGGCCACGGAACG
GGTAATTTGCCTGTTGTGCAAATAAACTTCAGGGTCAATTTACCACGGGTAGCGTCACCTTTGCCTTTGC
CGCGCACGCTAAATTTATGACCGTTCACGTCGCCCTTTAATTCCACTAAGATCGGTACTTTACCACGAAA
CAGACGTTCACCTTTGCTAGCGCCACCGTGATGGTGGTGGTGATGACCCATGGTATATCTCCTTCTTAAA
GTTAAACAAAATTATTTCTAGAGGGGAATTGTTATCCGCTCACAATTCCC
